>Addgene plasmid #22034 | pBabe-TetCMV-puro-mVenus-PA-Rac1-C450M | addgene partial sequence | sequence record 27831 | 22034 with LOV-F (AGAGAGAGGGAGTCATGCTGAT)
TTGATGAGGCGGCAAAGAACTTATCAAGTGTGNGGTGGTGGGAGACGGAGCTGTAGGTANCCCTTTAGAN
TGATCAGTTACACAACCAATGCATTTCCTGGAGAATATATCCCTACTGTCTTTGACAATTATTCTGCCAA
TGTTATGGTAGATGGAAAACCGGTGAATCTGGGCTTATGGGATACAGCTGGACTAGAAGATTATGACAGA
TTACGCCCCCTATCCTATCCGCAAACAGATGTGTTCTTAATTTGCTTTTCCCTTGTGAGTCCTGCATCAT
TCCACCACGTCCGTGCAAAGTGGTATCCTGAGGTGCGGCACCACTGTCCCAACACTCCCATCATCCTAGT
GGGAACTAAACTTGATCTTAGGGATGATAAAGACACGATCGAGAAACTGAAGGAGAAGAAGCTGACTCCC
ATCACCTATCCGCAGGGTCTAGCCATGGCTAAGGAGATTGGTGCTGTAAAATACCTGGAGTGCTCGGCGC
TCACACATCGAGGCCTCAAGACAGTGTTTGACGAAGCGATCCGAGCAGTCCTCTGCCCGCCTCCCGTGAA
GAAGAGGAAGAGAAAATGCCTGCTGTTGTAAAAGCTTGCGGCCGCACAGCTGTATACACGTGCAAGCCAG
CCAGAACTCGCCCCGGAAGACCCCGAGGATCTCGAGTGTGGAATTGTGAGCGGATAACAATTTGTCGAGG
GCCCCTGCAGGNGCAATTCTACCGGGGTAGGGGAGGCGCTTTTCCCAGGCAGTCTGGAGCATGC
