>Addgene plasmid #22034 | pBabe-TetCMV-puro-mVenus-PA-Rac1-C450M | addgene partial sequence | sequence record 27832 | 22034 with EGFP-C
ACGAGCTGTACAGGGTTCTGGAAGTGGATCCTTGGCTACTACACTTGAACGTATTGAGAAGAACTTTGTC
ATTACTGACCCAAGATTGCCAGATAATCCCATTATATTCGCGTCCGATAGTTTCTTGCAGTTGACAGAAT
ATAGCCGTGAAGAAATTTTGGGAAGAAACATGAGGTTTCTACAAGGTCCTGAAACTGATCGCGCGACAGT
GAGAAAAATTAGAGATGCCATAGATAACCAAACAGAGGTCACTGTTCAGCTGATTAATTATACAAAGAGT
GGTAAAAAGTTCTGGAACCTCTTTCACTTGCAGCCTATGCGAGATCAGAAGGGAGATGTCCAGTACTTTA
TTGGGGTTCAGTTGGATGGAACTGAGCATGTCCGAGATGCTGCCGAGAGAGAGGGAGTCATGCTGATTAA
GAAAACTGCAGAAAATATTGATGAGGCGGCAAAAGAACTTATCAAGTGTGTGGTGGTGGGAGACGGAGCT
GTAGGTAAAACTTGCCTA
