[The description below was written by a language model from this plasmid's Addgene catalogue record.]
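Description:
pBabe-TetCMV-puro-mVenus-PA-Rac1-C450M is a retroviral mammalian expression plasmid built on the pBabe-TetCMV-puro backbone (about 6 kb without insert). It is maintained in E. coli as a high-copy plasmid under ampicillin selection, and transduced or transfected mammalian cells can be selected with puromycin. As a pBabe-type vector it is meant to be packaged into retrovirus for stable delivery. The backbone name indicates a tetracycline-regulated CMV-type promoter driving the insert, although the record gives no feature table or further detail on the regulatory elements or the Tet system components required.

The roughly 1.8 kb insert, cloned between retained EcoRI and XhoI sites, encodes a three-part fusion. It consists of the yellow fluorescent protein mVenus, the LOV domain of oat (Avena sativa) phototropin (residues Leu404 to Leu546), and human Rac1 beginning at Ile4. Rac1 carries Q61L, a standard constitutively activating GTPase mutation, together with E91H and N92H. In the photoactivatable Rac1 design, the LOV domain sterically blocks Rac1 from engaging its effectors in the dark, and blue light releases this inhibition, allowing local control of Rac signalling and cell motility.

This version carries C450M in the LOV domain, replacing the cysteine that normally forms the light-induced flavin adduct. That change is generally understood to make the domain unresponsive to light, so this construct most plausibly serves as a light-insensitive control alongside the photoactivatable form, with mVenus allowing expression to be visualised. The repository notes that not all of the listed mutations have been independently confirmed by sequencing.
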