Addgene plasmid #22034: pBabe-TetCMV-puro-mVenus-PA-Rac1-C450M
Depositing lab: Klaus Hahn. Depositing organization: University of North Carolina at Chapel Hill. Publication: A genetically encoded photoactivatable Rac controls the motility of living cells. Wu YI, Frey D, Lungu OI, Jaehrig A, Schlichting I, Kuhlman B, Hahn KM. Nature. 2009 Sep 3. 461(7260):104-8. 10.1038/nature08241 PubMed 19693014.
Backbone
  Vector backbone: pBabe-TetCMV-puro
  Backbone size w/o insert (bp): 6000
  Vector type: Mammalian Expression, Retroviral
  Selectable markers: Puromycin
Growth in bacteria
  Bacterial resistance: Ampicillin, 100 μg/mL
  Growth temperature: 37°C
  Growth strain: DH5alpha
  Copy number: High Copy
Gene/Insert
  Gene/Insert name: mVenus-PA-Rac1-C450M (alt name: mVenus-LOV(Leu404-Leu546 , C450M)-Rac1(Ile4)-Q61L/E91H/N92H)
  Species: H. sapiens (human); Avena sativa (oat)
  Insert size (bp): 1800
  Mutation: The LOV domain contains the mutation C450M.Rac1 starts at I4 and contains mutations Q61L, E91H and N92H.
  GenBank ID: AAA36544
  Entrez Gene: RAC1 (a.k.a. MIG5, MRD48, Rac-1, TC-25, p21-Rac1)
  Cloning method: Restriction Enzyme; 5′ cloning site EcoRI (not destroyed); 3′ cloning site XhoI (not destroyed)
  Sequencing primers: 5′ pBabe-TetCMV Forward
Terms and licenses: Academic/Nonprofit Terms; Industry Terms: Not Available to Industry
Depositor comments: Protocols for production and use of Hahn lab biosensors and photoactivatable proteins can be found on their web page, at the URL below. If you have suggestions for the protocols or have any questions, please feel free to contact the Hahn lab. Good luck with your experiments! Hahn lab biosensor protocol: http://www.hahnlab.com/tools/index.html Please note, Addgene has not confirmed all the mutations associated with this construct. We suggest sequence verifying this plasmid upon receipt.
How to cite: pBabe-TetCMV-puro-mVenus-PA-Rac1-C450M was a gift from Klaus Hahn (Addgene plasmid # 22034 ; http://n2t.net/addgene:22034 ; RRID:Addgene_22034)
